>Addgene plasmid #199953 | YP12 | addgene full sequence | sequence record 405017 | Addgene NGS Result
TTTTTTTTTTTTCCTTCCCCGCGCCACTGAAATTTGGGGGCGGTGGCTCAACGGCATTTTTGAGGAGAAG
TTTTTACAAAAAAACTATAAAAGAACGATCTACCGACTGTTTCGCAGAGGGCCTTTTTTAGCTACTACCC
CTATTATTTTTAAGTAACTAACTTAAAGAGGAGAAAGGTACCATGGTCAGTGTCATCAAAGAAGAAATGA
AGATCAAGTTGCACATGGAAGGTAACGTTAATGGTCATGCCTTTGTTATTGAAGGTGATGGTAAAGGTAA
ACCATACGATGGTACTCAAACTTTGAACTTGACTGTCAAAGAAGGTGCTCCATTGCCATTCTCTTACGAT
ATTTTGACTAACGCCTTCCAATACGGTAATAGAGCTTTTACTAAGTACCCAGCCGATATCCCAGATTACT
TTAAGCAAACTTTTCCAGAAGGTTACTCCTGGGAAAGAACTATGTCTTACGAAGATAACGCTATCTGCAA
CGTCAGATCCGAAATTTCTATGGAAGGTGATTGCTTCATCTACAAGATCAGATTCGATGGTAAGAACTTT
CCACCAAATGGTCCAGTCATGCAAAAAAAGACTTTGAAGTGGGAACCATCCACCGAAATGATGTATGTTA
GAGATGGTTTCTTGATGGGTGATGTCAATATGGCTTTGTTGTTGGAAGGTGGTGGTCATCATAGATGTGA
TTTCAAGACTTCTTACAAGGCCAAGAAGGTTGTTCAATTGCCAGATGCTCATAAGATCGATCACAGAATC
GAAATCTTGTCCCACGATAGAGATTACTCCAAGGTTAAGTTGTACGAAAACGCTGTTGCTAGAAACTCTT
TGTTGCCATCTCAAGCTTCTAAGTAACATGTAATTAGTTATGTCACGCTTACATTCACGCCCTCCCCCCA
CATCCGCTCTAACCGAAAAGGAAGGAGTTAGACAACCTGAAGTCTAGGTCCCTATTTATTTTTTTATAGT
TATGTTAGTATTAAGAACGTTATTTATATTTCAAATTTTTCTTTTTTTTCTGTACAGACGCGTGTACGCA
TGTAACATTATACTGAAAACCTTGCTTGAGAAGGTTTTGGGACGCTCGAAGGCTTTGTGGAGGTCGACAC
GAGCGACTGAGTTCGGACGTCACGACCTGCCTGGATATCGTGCACCGCTCGTGCACTGACGTCATGATCG
ACGAGTCGCACAGAGGCCTCTGACACTGACTCGACCTGACTAGCGTCGAGCAGTGACGACCTGCCCGGGC
ACAGCAACTGTGCCACTCGTCTGATCCGTCGTCCCATCGGCTGAATCGATGCCTCGTCCCCGCCGGGTCA
CCCGGCCAGCGACATGGAGGCCCAGAATACCCTCCTTGACAGTCTTGACGTGCGCAGCTCAGGGGCATGA
TGTGACTGTCGCCCGTACATTTAGCCCATACATCCCCATGTATAATCATTTGCATCCATACATTTTGATG
GCCGCACGGCGCGAAGCAAAAATTACGGCACCTCGCTGCAGACCTGCGAGCAGGGAAACGCTCCCCTCAC
AGACGCGTTGAATTGTCCCCACGCCGCGCCCCTGTAGAGAAATATAAAAGGTTAGGATTTGCCACTGAGG
TTCTTCTTTCATATACTTCCTTTTAAAATCTTGCTAGGATACAGTTCTCACATCACATCCGAACATAAAC
AACCATGGGTAAAAAGCCTGAACTCACCGCGACGTCTGTCGAGAAGTTTCTGATCGAAAAGTTCGACAGC
GTCTCCGACCTGATGCAGCTCTCGGAGGGCGAAGAATCTCGTGCTTTCAGCTTCGATGTAGGAGGGCGTG
GATATGTCCTGCGGGTAAATAGCTGCGCCGATGGTTTCTACAAAGATCGTTATGTTTATCGGCACTTTGC
ATCGGCCGCGCTCCCGATTCCGGAAGTGCTTGACATTGGGGAGTTCAGCGAGAGCCTGACCTATTGCATC
TCCCGCCGTGCACAGGGTGTCACGTTGCAAGACCTGCCTGAAACCGAACTGCCCGCTGTTCTGCAGCCGG
TCGCGGAGGCCATGGATGCGATCGCTGCGGCCGATCTTAGCCAGACGAGTGGGTTCGGCCCATTCGGACC
GCAAGGAATCGGTCAATACACTACATGGCGTGATTTCATATGCGCGATTGCTGATCCCCATGTGTATCAC
TGGCAAACTGTGATGGACGACACCGTCAGTGCGTCCGTCGCGCAGGCTCTCGATGAGCTGATGCTTTGGG
CCGAGGACTGCCCCGAAGTCCGGCACCTCGTGCACGCGGATTTCGGCTCCAACAATGTCCTGACGGACAA
TGGCCGCATAACAGCGGTCATTGACTGGAGCGAGGCGATGTTCGGGGATTCCCAATACGAGGTCGCCAAC
ATCTTCTTCTGGAGGCCGTGGTTGGCTTGTATGGAGCAACAGACGCGCTACTTCGAGCGGAGGCATCCGG
AGCTTGCAGGATCGCCGCGGCTCCGGGCGTATATGCTCCGCATTGGTCTTGACCAACTCTATCAGAGCTT
GGTTGACGGCAATTTCGATGATGCAGCTTGGGCGCAGGGTCGATGCGACGCAATCGTCCGATCCGGAGCC
GGGACTGTCGGGCGTACACAAATCGCCCGCAGAAGCGCGGCCGTCTGGACCGATGGCTGTGTAGAAGTAC
TCGCCGATAGTGGAAACCGACGCCCCAGCACTCGTCCGAGGGCAAAGGAATAATCAGTACTGACAATAAA
AAGATTCTTGTTTTCAAGAACTTGTCATTTGTATAGTTTTTTTATATTGTAGTTGTTCTATTTTAATCAA
ATGTTAGCGTGATTTATATTTTTTTTCGCCTCGACATCATCTGCCCAGATGCGAAGTTAAGTGCGCAGAA
AGTAATATCATGCGTCAATCGTATGTGAATGCTGGTCGCTATACTGCTATCGATGTGGCAGTGCGTCCAG
CTCAGTCAGACTCAGTCCTGGTGTCGTCAGCCTGTGAGCAAAAGGCCAGCAAAAGGCCAGGAACCGTAAA
AAGGCCGCGTTGCTGGCGTTTTTCCATAGGCTCCGCCCCCCTGACGAGCATCACAAAAATCGACGCTCAA
GTCAGAGGTGGCGAAACCCGACAGGACTATAAAGATACCAGGCGTTTCCCCCTGGAAGCTCCCTCGTGCG
CTCTCCTGTTCCGACCCTGCCGCTTACCGGATACCTGTCCGCCTTTCTCCCTTCGGGAAGCGTGGCGCTT
TCTCATAGCTCACGCTGTAGGTATCTCAGTTCGGTGTAGGTCGTTCGCTCCAAGCTGGGCTGTGTGCACG
AACCCCCCGTTCAGCCCGACCGCTGCGCCTTATCCGGTAACTATCGTCTTGAGTCCAACCCGGTAAGACA
CGACTTATCGCCACTGGCAGCAGCCACTGGTAACAGGATTAGCAGAGCGAGGTATGTAGGCGGTGCTACA
GAGTTCTTGAAGTGGTGGCCTAACTACGGCTACACTAGAAGAACAGTATTTGGTATCTGCGCTCTGCTGA
AGCCAGTTACCTTCGGAAAAAGAGTTGGTAGCTCTTGATCCGGCAAACAAACCACCGCTGGTAGCGGTGG
TTTTTTTGTTTGCAAGCAGCAGATTACGCGCAGAAAAAAAGGATCTCAAGAAGATCCTTTGATCTTTTCT
ACGGGGTCTGACGCTCAGTGGAACGAAAACTCACGTTAAGGGATTTTGGTCATGAGATTATCAAAAAGGA
TCTTCACCTAGATCCTTTTAAATTAAAAATGAAGTTTTAAATCAATCTAAAGTATATATGAGTAAACTTG
GTCTGACAGTTACCAATGCTTAATCAGTGAGGCACCTATCTCAGCGATCTGTCTATTTCGTTCATCCATA
GTTGCCTGACTCCCCGTCGTGTAGATAACTACGATACGGGAGGGCTTACCATCTGGCCCCAGTGCTGCAA
TGATACCGCGAGACCCACGCTCACCGGCTCCAGATTTATCAGCAATAAACCAGCCAGCCGGAAGGGCCGA
GCGCAGAAGTGGTCCTGCAACTTTATCCGCCTCCATCCAGTCTATTAATTGTTGCCGGGAAGCTAGAGTA
AGTAGTTCGCCAGTTAATAGTTTGCGCAACGTTGTTGCCATTGCTACAGGCATCGTGGTGTCACGCTCGT
CGTTTGGTATGGCTTCATTCAGCTCCGGTTCCCAACGATCAAGGCGAGTTACATGATCCCCCATGTTGTG
CAAAAAAGCGGTTAGCTCCTTCGGTCCTCCGATCGTTGTCAGAAGTAAGTTGGCCGCAGTGTTATCACTC
ATGGTTATGGCAGCACTGCATAATTCTCTTACTGTCATGCCATCCGTAAGATGCTTTTCTGTGACTGGTG
AGTACTCAACCAAGTCATTCTGAGAATAGTGTATGCGGCGACCGAGTTGCTCTTGCCCGGCGTCAATACG
GGATAATACCGCGCCACATAGCAGAACTTTAAAAGTGCTCATCATTGGAAAACGTTCTTCGGGGCGAAAA
CTCTCAAGGATCTTACCGCTGTTGAGATCCAGTTCGATGTAACCCACTCGTGCACCCAACTGATCTTCAG
CATCTTTTACTTTCACCAGCGTTTCTGGGTGAGCAAAAACAGGAAGGCAAAATGCCGCAAAAAAGGGAAT
AAGGGCGACACGGAAATGTTGAATACTCATACTCTTCCTTTTTCAATATTATTGAAGCATTTATCAGGGT
TATTGTCTCATGAGCGGATACATATTTGAATGTATTTAGAAAAATAAACAAATAGGGGTTCCGCGCACAT
TTCCCCGAAAAGTGCCACCTGATGCGGTGTGAAATACCGCACAGATGCGTAAGGAGAAAATACCGCATCA
GGGTCAGTCACAGTGGAGCCTAGCACTCACTCAGCGTGACGGCTCAGAGCAGAATTCACGAGCCAGAAAT
AGTAACTTTTGCCTAAATCACAAATTGCAAAATTTAATTGCTTGCAAAAGGTCACATGCTTATAATCAAC
TTTTTTAAAAATTTAAAATACTTTTTTATTTTTTATTTTTAAACATAAATGAAATAATTTATTTATTGTT
TATGATTACCGAAACATAAAACCTGCTCAAGAAAAAGAAACTGTTTTGTCCTTGGAAAAAAAGCACTACC
TAGGAGCGGCCAAAATGCCGGCTTACATTTTATGTTAGCTGGTGGACTGACGCCAGAAAATGTTGGTGAT
GCGCTTAGATTAAATGGCGTTATTGGTGTTGATGTAAGCGGAGGTGTGGAGACAAATGGTGTAAAAGACT
CTAACAAAATAGCAAATTTCGTCAAAAATGCTAAGAAATAGGTTATTACTGAGTAGTATTTATTTAAGTA
TTGTTTGTGCACTTGCCTGCAAGCCTTTTGAAAAGCAAGCATAAAAGATCTAAACATAAAATCTGTAAAA
TAACAAGATGTAAAGATAATGCTAAATCATTTGGCTTTTTGATTGATTGTACAGGAAAATATACATCGCA
GGGGGTTGACTTTTACCATTTCACCGCAATGGAATTAAACTTGTTGAAGAGAATGTTCACAGGCGCATAC
GCTACAATGACCCGATTCTTGCTAGCCGAATTCCAGTCAGGCTGCTAGCACCAGAGCTACGTGACCGCAG
GACTAGCTCCAGCTGAGCGACACGCGAACAGGTGTAGAGTCAGTCGTGCTGCAAGGTCGCACTAATACGA
CTCACTATAGGGT
Features (pLannotate 1.2.2; 11 found; start..end, strand, type, name):
    189..857     +  CDS            mUkG: mUkG is a basic (constitutively fluorescent) green fluorescent protein published in 2008, derived from Sarcophyton sp.. It has moderate acid sensitivity.
    912..1101    +  terminator     CYC1 terminator: S. cerevisiae CYC1; transcription terminator for CYC1
   1341..2916    +  gene           hphMX6: yeast selectable marker conferring hygromycin resistance
   2719..2916    +  terminator     TEF terminator: Ashbya gossypii TEF terminator
   3031..3619    -  rep_origin     ori: high-copy-number ColE1/pMB1/pBR322/pUC origin of replication
   3790..4650    -  CDS            AmpR: β-lactamase; bla; confers resistance to ampicillin, carbenicillin, and related antibiotics
   4651..4755    -  promoter       AmpR promoter: bla
   4782..4832    +  misc_feature   bom (fragment): basis of mobility region from pBR322
   4961..5130    -  misc_feature   CEN4 (fragment): S. cerevisiae CEN4 centromere
   5131..5557    +  rep_origin     ARS1 (fragment): S. cerevisiae autonomously replicating sequence ARS1
   5663..5681    +  promoter       T7 promoter: promoter for bacteriophage T7 RNA polymerase
