[The description below was written by a language model from this plasmid's Addgene catalogue record and pLannotate feature annotations shown in this document.]
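Description:
YP12 is a yeast/E. coli shuttle vector of about 5.7 kb, built on the pRCVS6H backbone by Gibson assembly, that expresses a green fluorescent reporter from a synthetic yeast promoter designated number 12. In E. coli it is propagated through a ColE1/pMB1-type origin and selected with ampicillin via the β-lactamase gene and its native promoter; a fragment of the pBR322 bom region is also present. The catalogue lists the plasmid as low copy, although the annotated origin is of the type usually described as high copy. In Saccharomyces cerevisiae the plasmid is maintained as a centromeric episome through CEN4 and ARS1 elements (both detected as fragments), which typically give stable, low-copy inheritance. It is selected with hygromycin through the hphMX6 cassette, which ends in the Ashbya gossypii TEF terminator.

The payload is a single reporter cassette. The catalogue names the insert simply as GFP of synthetic origin, whereas automated annotation matched the open reading frame to mUkG, a constitutively fluorescent green protein derived from a Sarcophyton soft coral, so the exact identity of the fluorescent protein should be checked against the sequence. The coding region is followed by the S. cerevisiae CYC1 terminator. The synthetic promoter itself is not annotated in the feature table; it presumably lies in the short unannotated stretch upstream of the reporter. A T7 promoter sits just before that stretch across the plasmid origin, and its role is not stated. The associated work concerns cross-kingdom expression of synthetic genetic elements, and this plasmid appears to be one member of a numbered promoter series. It is suited to measuring the strength of that promoter by fluorescence output in yeast.
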