Addgene plasmid #199953: YP12
Purpose: Yeast/E coli shuttle vector expressing GFP from synthetic yeast promoter 12
Depositing lab: Farren Isaacs. Depositing organization: Yale University. Publication: Cross-kingdom expression of synthetic genetic elements promotes discovery of metabolites in the human microbiome. Patel JR, Oh J, Wang S, Crawford JM, Isaacs FJ. Cell. 2022 Apr 28;185(9):1487-1505.e14. doi: 10.1016/j.cell.2022.03.008. Epub 2022 Apr 1. PubMed 35366417.
Backbone
  Vector backbone: pRCVS6H
  Vector type: Yeast Expression
  Selectable markers: Hygromycin
Growth in bacteria
  Bacterial resistance: Ampicillin, 100 μg/mL
  Growth temperature: 37°C
  Growth strain: BL21
  Copy number: Low Copy
Gene/Insert
  Gene/Insert name: GFP
  Species: Synthetic
  Cloning method: Gibson Cloning
Terms and licenses: Academic/Nonprofit Terms; Industry Terms: Not Available to Industry
How to cite: YP12 was a gift from Farren Isaacs (Addgene plasmid # 199953 ; http://n2t.net/addgene:199953 ; RRID:Addgene_199953)
