>Addgene plasmid #199953 | YP12 | depositor partial sequence | sequence record 387758 | Promoter Sequence
TTTTTTTTTTTTCCTTCCCCGCGCCACTGAAATTTGGGGGCGGTGGCTCAACGGCATTTTTGAGGAGAAG
TTTTTACAAAAAAACTATAAAAGAACGATCTACCGACTGTTTCGCAGAGGGCCTTTTTTAGCTACTACCC
CTATTATTTTTAAGTAACTAA
